>Addgene plasmid #195503 | pUC19_T2A-H2B-mCitrine_loxP-hPGK-BSD-loxP | addgene full sequence | sequence record 384989 | Addgene NGS Result
TTTTTTTGCTTTTAGATTTAATACATATACGGACGATTGCACAGACTTAGGGGAGAATCCATGAATGGTT
TCCGGGAGCTGCATGTGTCAGAGGTTTTCACCGTCATCACCGAAACGCGCGAGACGAAAGGGCCTCGTGA
TACGCCTATTTTTATAGGTTAATGTCATGATAATAATGGTTTCTTAGACGTCAGGTGGCACTTTTCGGGG
AAATGTGCGCGGAACCCCTATTTGTTTATTTTTCTAAATACATTCAAATATGTATCCGCTCATGAGACAA
TAACCCTGATAAATGCTTCAATAATATTGAAAAAGGAAGAGTATGAGTATTCAACATTTCCGTGTCGCCC
TTATTCCCTTTTTTGCGGCATTTTGCCTTCCTGTTTTTGCTCACCCAGAAACGCTGGTGAAAGTAAAAGA
TGCTGAAGATCAGTTGGGTGCACGAGTGGGTTACATCGAACTGGATCTCAACAGCGGTAAGATCCTTGAG
AGTTTTCGCCCCGAAGAACGTTTTCCAATGATGAGCACTTTTAAAGTTCTGCTATGTGGCGCGGTATTAT
CCCGTATTGACGCCGGGCAAGAGCAACTCGGTCGCCGCATACACTATTCTCAGAATGACTTGGTTGAGTA
CTCACCAGTCACAGAAAAGCATCTTACGGATGGCATGACAGTAAGAGAATTATGCAGTGCTGCCATAACC
ATGAGTGATAACACTGCGGCCAACTTACTTCTGACAACGATCGGAGGACCGAAGGAGCTAACCGCTTTTT
TGCACAACATGGGGGATCATGTAACTCGCCTTGATCGTTGGGAACCGGAGCTGAATGAAGCCATACCAAA
CGACGAGCGTGACACCACGATGCCTGTAGCAATGGCAACAACGTTGCGCAAACTATTAACTGGCGAACTA
CTTACTCTAGCTTCCCGGCAACAATTAATAGACTGGATGGAGGCGGATAAAGTTGCAGGACCACTTCTGC
GCTCGGCCCTTCCGGCTGGCTGGTTTATTGCTGATAAATCTGGAGCCGGTGAGCGTGGGTCTCGCGGTAT
CATTGCAGCACTGGGGCCAGATGGTAAGCCCTCCCGTATCGTAGTTATCTACACGACGGGGAGTCAGGCA
ACTATGGATGAACGAAATAGACAGATCGCTGAGATAGGTGCCTCACTGATTAAGCATTGGTAACTGTCAG
ACCAAGTTTACTCATATATACTTTAGATTGATTTAAAACTTCATTTTTAATTTAAAAGGATCTAGGTGAA
GATCCTTTTTGATAATCTCATGACCAAAATCCCTTAACGTGAGTTTTCGTTCCACTGAGCGTCAGACCCC
GTAGAAAAGATCAAAGGATCTTCTTGAGATCCTTTTTTTCTGCGCGTAATCTGCTGCTTGCAAACAAAAA
AACCACCGCTACCAGCGGTGGTTTGTTTGCCGGATCAAGAGCTACCAACTCTTTTTCCGAAGGTAACTGG
CTTCAGCAGAGCGCAGATACCAAATACTGTTCTTCTAGTGTAGCCGTAGTTAGGCCACCACTTCAAGAAC
TCTGTAGCACCGCCTACATACCTCGCTCTGCTAATCCTGTTACCAGTGGCTGCTGCCAGTGGCGATAAGT
CGTGTCTTACCGGGTTGGACTCAAGACGATAGTTACCGGATAAGGCGCAGCGGTCGGGCTGAACGGGGGG
TTCGTGCACACAGCCCAGCTTGGAGCGAACGACCTACACCGAACTGAGATACCTACAGCGTGAGCTATGA
GAAAGCGCCACGCTTCCCGAAGGGAGAAAGGCGGACAGGTATCCGGTAAGCGGCAGGGTCGGAACAGGAG
AGCGCACGAGGGAGCTTCCAGGGGGAAACGCCTGGTATCTTTATAGTCCTGTCGGGTTTCGCCACCTCTG
ACTTGAGCGTCGATTTTTGTGATGCTCGTCAGGGGGGCGGAGCCTATGGAAAAACGCCAGCAACGCGGCC
TTTTTACGGTTCCTGGCCTTTTGCTGGCCTTTTGCTCACATGTGGGCCTGGAGCGGGAGCGCAGCCGATA
AGCCCTGCGCCCCTCTCCCCCTTCCTTCCACTGTGCAGGCAAGTCGTGGAAGGCGCTGACGCTGGCGGAG
AAGCGGCCCTTCGTGGAGGAGGCAGAGCGGCTGCGCGTGCAGCACATGCAGGACCACCCCAACTACAAGT
ACCGGCCGCGGCGGCGCAAGCAGGTGAAGCGGCTGAAGCGGGTGGAGGGCGGCTTCCTGCACGGCCTGGC
TGAGCCGCAGGCGGCCGCGCTGGGCCCCGAGGGCGGCCGCGTGGCCATGGACGGCCTGGGCCTCCAGTTC
CCCGAGCAGGGCTTCCCCGCCGGCCCGCCGCTGCTGCCTCCGCACATGGGCGGCCACTACCGCGACTGCC
AGAGTCTGGGCGCGCCTCCGCTCGACGGCTACCCGTTGCCCACGCCCGACACGTCCCCGCTGGACGGCGT
GGACCCCGACCCGGCTTTCTTCGCCGCCCCGATGCCCGGGGACTGCCCGGCGGCCGGCACCTACAGCTAC
GCGCAGGTCTCGGACTACGCTGGCCCCCCGGAGCCTCCCGCCGGTCCCATGCACCCCCGACTCGGCCCAG
AGCCCGCGGGTCCCTCGATTCCGGGCCTCCTGGCGCCACCCAGCGCCCTTCACGTGTACTACGGCGCGAT
GGGCTCGCCCGGGGCGGGCGGCGGGCGCGGCTTCCAGATGCAGCCGCAACACCAGCACCAGCACCAGCAC
CAGCACCACCCCCCGGGCCCCGGACAGCCGTCGCCCCCTCCGGAGGCACTGCCCTGCCGGGACGGCACGG
ACCCCAGTCAGCCCGCCGAGCTCCTCGGGGAGGTGGACCGCACGGAATTTGAACAGTATCTGCACTTCGT
GTGCAAGCCTGAGATGGGCCTCCCCTACCAGGGGCATGACTCCGGTGTGAATCTCCCCGACAGCCACGGG
GCCATTTCCTCGGTGGTGTCCGACGCCAGCTCCGCGGTATATTACTGCAACTATCCTGACGTGGAATTCG
GCAGTGGAGAGGGCAGAGGAAGTCTGCTAACATGCGGTGACGTCGAGGAGAATCCTGGCCCAATGCCAGA
GCCAGCGAAGTCTGCTCCCGCCCCGAAAAAGGGCTCCAAGAAGGCGGTGACTAAGGCGCAGAAGAAAGGC
GGCAAGAAGCGCAAGCGCAGCCGCAAGGAGAGCTATTCCATCTATGTGTACAAGGTTCTGAAGCAGGTCC
ACCCTGACACCGGCATTTCGTCCAAGGCCATGGGCATCATGAATTCGTTTGTGAACGACATTTTCGAGCG
CATCGCAGGTGAGGCTTCCCGCCTGGCGCATTACAACAAGCGCTCGACCATCACCTCCAGGGAGATCCAG
ACGGCCGTGCGCCTGCTGCTGCCTGGGGAGTTGGCCAAGCACGCCGTGTCCGAGGGTACTAAGGCCATCA
CCAAGTACACCAGCGCTAAGGATCCACCGGTCGCCACCGTGAGCAAGGGCGAGGAGCTGTTCACCGGGGT
GGTGCCCATCCTGGTCGAGCTGGACGGCGACGTAAACGGCCACAAGTTCAGCGTGTCCGGCGAGGGCGAG
GGCGATGCCACCTACGGCAAGCTGACCCTGAAGTTCATCTGCACCACCGGCAAGCTGCCCGTGCCCTGGC
CCACCCTCGTGACCACCTTCGGCTACGGCCTGATGTGCTTCGCCCGCTACCCCGACCACATGAAGCAGCA
CGACTTCTTCAAGTCCGCCATGCCCGAAGGCTACGTCCAGGAGCGCACCATCTTCTTCAAGGACGACGGC
AACTACAAGACCCGCGCCGAGGTGAAGTTCGAGGGCGACACCCTGGTGAACCGCATCGAGCTGAAGGGCA
TCGACTTCAAGGAGGACGGCAACATCCTGGGGCACAAGCTGGAGTACAACTACAACAGCCACAACGTCTA
TATCATGGCCGACAAGCAGAAGAACGGCATCAAGGTGAACTTCAAGATCCGCCACAACATCGAGGACGGC
AGCGTGCAGCTCGCCGACCACTACCAGCAGAACACCCCCATCGGCGACGGCCCCGTGCTGCTGCCCGACA
ACCACTACCTGAGCTACCAGTCCAAGCTGAGCAAAGACCCCAACGAGAAGCGCGATCACATGGTCCTGCT
GGAGTTCGTGACCGCCGCCGGGATCACTCTCGGCATGGACGAGCTGTACAAGTAGATAGTACTTAAATAA
CTTCGTATAGCATACATTATACGAAGTTATAAGCGGGGTTGGGGTTGCGCCTTTTCCAAGGCAGCCCTGG
GTTTGCGCAGGGACGCGGCTGCTCTGGGCGTGGTTCCGGGAAACGCAGCGGCGCCGACCCTGGGTCTCGC
ACATTCTTCACGTCCGTTCGCAGCGTCACCCGGATCTTCGCCGCTACCCTTGTGGGCCCCCCGGCGACGC
TTCCTGCTCCGCCCCTAAGTCGGGAAGGTTCCTTGCGGTTCGCGGCGTGCCGGACGTGACAAACGGAAGC
CGCACGTCTCACTAGTACCCTCGCAGACGGACAGCGCCAGGGAGCAATGGCAGCGCGCCGACCGCGATGG
GCTGTGGCCAATAGCGGCTGCTCAGCAGGGCGCGCCGAGAGCAGCGGCCGGGAAGGGGCGGTGCGGGAGG
CGGGGTGTGGGGCGGTAGTGTGGGCCCTGTTCCTGCCCGCGCGGTGTTCCGCATTCTGCAAGCCTCCGGA
GCGCACGTCGGCAGTCGGCTCCCTCGTTGACCGAATCACCGACCTCTCTCCCCAGCCTGCAGCCAATATG
GCCAAGCCTTTGTCTCAAGAAGAATCCACCCTCATTGAAAGAGCAACGGCTACAATCAACAGCATCCCCA
TCTCTGAAGACTACAGCGTCGCCAGCGCAGCTCTCTCTAGCGACGGCCGCATCTTCACTGGTGTCAATGT
ATATCATTTTACTGGGGGACCTTGTGCAGAACTCGTGGTGCTGGGCACTGCTGCTGCTGCGGCAGCTGGC
AACCTGACTTGTATCGTCGCGATCGGAAATGAGAACAGGGGCATCTTGAGCCCCTGTGGACGGTGCCGAC
AGGTGCTTCTCGATCTGCATCCTGGGATCAAAGCCATAGTGAAGGACAGTGATGGACAGCCGACGGCAGT
TGGGATTCGTGAATTGCTGCCCTCTGGTTATGTGTGGGAGGGCTAAGGGGATCCGCTGTAAGTCTGCAGA
AATTGATGATCTATTAAACAATAAAGATGTCCACTAAAATGGAAGTTTTTCCTGTCATACTTTGTTAAGA
AGGGTGAGAACAGAGTACCTACATTTTGAATGGAAGGATTGGAGCTACGGGGGTGGGGGTGGGGTGGGAT
TAGATAAATGCCTGCTCTTTACTGAAGGCTCTTTACTATTGCTTTATGATAATGTTTCATAGTTGGATAT
CATAATTTAAACAAGCAAAACCAAATTAAGGGCCAGCTCATTCCTCCCACTCATGATCTATAGATCTATA
GATCTCTCGTGGGATCATTGTTTTTCTCTTGATTCCCACTTTGTGGTTCTAAGTACTGTGGTTTCCAAAT
GTGTCAGTTTCATAGCCTGAAGAACGAGATCAGCAGCCTCTGTTCCACATACACTTCATTCTCAGTATTG
TTTTGCCAAGTTCTAATTCCATCAGAAGGTAGAATTCATAACTTCGTATAGCATACATTATACGAAGTTA
TGGCGCGCCAGCCAGGTCCCTGATCCGCCCCAGCCTGCAGGCCAGAAGCAGTGTTACACACTTCCTGGAG
GAGCTAAGGAAATCCTCAGACTCCTGGGTTTTTGTTGTTGCTGTTGTTGTTTTTTAAAAGGTGTGTTGGC
ATATAATTTATGGTAATTTATTTTGTCTGCCACTTGAACAGTTTGGGGGGGTGAGGTTTCATTTAAAATT
TGTTCAGAGATTTGTTTCCCATAGTTGGATTGTCAAAACCCTATTTCCAAGTTCAAGTTAACTAGCTTTG
AATGTGTCCCAAAACAGCTTCCTCCATTTCCTGAAAGTTTATTGATCAAAGAAATGTTGTCCTGGGTGTG
TTTTTTCAATCTTCTAAAAAATAAAATCTGGAATCCTGCTTTTTTGCTCTACTAGTACCTCTGTCACACT
AGTCTTATCAAAAACCAGTTCTTAAGATCAATGTTAAGTTTATTAGTTAATGTAAATTTCTCATCCTCGA
AAAGGGTGAACATAAATGCCTTTAAGGAGTATATCTAAAAATAAACATTAGGATATCTAAGTTTGATGTA
ATTGTTTCAGGAAGGAAAAAAGAAAAGCATTCTGGAATGAGCCTACTTCAAGTAATCTTAGTTTCTAAAA
CTAACAGTTAATATTTTCAATTCCAGTATATCACTTTAAGTAGAAGGGGATGTCCAAGTAATTTTGGTTT
TCTAACTGTTGAATCATAAGCTTGACCTGCCCCCAGAGGCTTTTTGGATGTTTTTATCTGTGTTTTGCCA
TCTCTTTACACTCCTCGACATTCAGTTTACCTTAATCTTCACATTTTTACACCTTGGGAAGTGGCAAGCA
TCGCTGGGTTTAAGATAAAGGAGTCACAAAAACTAATCAAAATAAAATTTGCATTATGACAACTTTTAAT
ACACTTTAGCATTTTATTTGATTGGTTTTTTT
Features (pLannotate 1.2.2; 12 found; start..end, strand, type, name):
     88..123     -  CDS            rop (fragment): Rop protein, which maintains plasmids at low copy number; rop
    218..322     +  promoter       AmpR promoter: bla
    323..1183    +  CDS            AmpR: β-lactamase; bla; confers resistance to ampicillin, carbenicillin, and related antibiotics
   1354..1942    +  rep_origin     ori: high-copy-number ColE1/pMB1/pBR322/pUC origin of replication
   2017..3003    +  CDS            SOX17 (fragment): SOX17_HUMAN - Experimental evidence at protein level: Swiss-Prot protein existence level 1. Acts as transcription regulator that binds target promoter DNA and bends the DNA. Binds to the sequences 5'-AACAAT-'3 or 5'- AACAAAG-3'. Modulates transcriptional regulation via WNT3A. Inhibits Wnt signaling. Promotes degradation of activated CTNNB1. Plays a key role in the regulation of embryonic development. Required for normal development of the definitive gut endoderm. Required for normal looping of the embryonic heart tube. Plays an important role in embryonic and postnatal vascular development, in
   3073..3450    +  CDS            H2B: human histone H2B; HIST1H2BJ
   3469..4182    +  CDS            mCitrine: mCitrine is a basic (constitutively fluorescent) yellow fluorescent protein published in 2001, derived from Aequorea victoria.
   4197..4230    +  protein_bind   loxP: Cre-mediated recombination occurs in the 8-bp core sequence (GCATACAT). Cre recombinase
   4235..4745    +  promoter       hPGK promoter: human phosphoglycerate kinase 1 promoter
   4758..5156    +  CDS            BSD: blasticidin S deaminase; Aspergillus terreus BSD; confers resistance to blasticidin
   5166..5627    +  polyA_signal   PGK poly(A) signal: mouse phosphoglycerate kinase 1 polyadenylation signal
   5638..5671    +  protein_bind   loxP: Cre-mediated recombination occurs in the 8-bp core sequence (GCATACAT). Cre recombinase
