[The description below was written by a language model from this plasmid's Addgene catalogue record and pLannotate feature annotations shown in this document.]
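Description:
pUC19_T2A-H2B-mCitrine_loxP-hPGK-BSD-loxP is a 6.6 kb homology-directed repair donor built on a pUC19 backbone, designed for CRISPR-assisted knock-in of a fluorescent reporter at the C-terminus of the human SOX17 gene. In bacteria it is maintained through the high-copy ColE1/pUC origin and selected with ampicillin via the β-lactamase gene and its native promoter. A short rop fragment is also annotated but is only a remnant.

The 4.7 kb insert is flanked by homology arms: a left arm from SOX17 exon 2, annotated as a partial SOX17 coding sequence, and a right arm from the SOX17 3'UTR, which is named in the insert description but not annotated in the feature table. The left arm is followed by a T2A self-cleaving peptide (named in the record; it presumably lies in the short unannotated gap after the SOX17 fragment) and then human histone H2B fused to the yellow fluorescent protein mCitrine. After integration, the endogenous SOX17 promoter should drive a single transcript from which SOX17 and a chromatin-bound, nuclear-localised H2B-mCitrine are produced as separate proteins, so nuclear yellow fluorescence reports SOX17 expression without a permanent fusion to the transcription factor.

Downstream of the reporter sits a selection cassette with the human PGK promoter, blasticidin S deaminase and the PGK polyadenylation signal. It is bracketed by two loxP sites in the same orientation, allowing blasticidin enrichment of targeted cells and later Cre-mediated excision of the marker. The guide RNA and nuclease are not part of this plasmid. SOX17 is a definitive endoderm regulator, and the associated study concerns human endoderm formation.
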