Addgene plasmid #195503: pUC19_T2A-H2B-mCitrine_loxP-hPGK-BSD-loxP
Purpose: SOX17 donor plasmid to generate locus specific C-terminal integration of H2B-mCitrine into the human SOX17-locus
Depositing lab: Alexander Meissner. Publication: T-REX17 is a transiently expressed non-coding RNA essential for human endoderm formation. Landshammer A, Bolondi A, Kretzmer H, Much C, Buschow R, Rose A, Wu HJ, Mackowiak SD, Braendl B, Giesselmann P, Tornisiello R, Parsi KM, Huey J, Mielke T, Meierhofer D, Maehr R, Hnisz D, Michor F, Rinn JL, Meissner A. Elife. 2023 Jan 31;12:e83077. doi: 10.7554/eLife.83077. PubMed 36719724.
Backbone
  Vector backbone: pUC19
  Backbone size w/o insert (bp): 1933
  Total vector size (bp): 6612
  Vector type: Mammalian Expression, CRISPR ; donor vector
  Selectable markers: Blasticidin
Growth in bacteria
  Bacterial resistance: Ampicillin, 100 μg/mL
  Growth temperature: 37°C
  Growth strain: DH5alpha
  Copy number: Unknown
Gene/Insert
  Gene/Insert name: SOX17(Ex2)-T2A-H2B-mCitrine_loxP-hPGK-BSD-loxP_SOX17(3'UTR)
  Species: H. sapiens (human)
  Insert size (bp): 4679
  GenBank ID: SOX17
  Entrez Gene: SOX17 (a.k.a. VUR3)
  Tag / fusion protein: T2A-H2B-mCitrine (C terminal on insert)
Terms and licenses: Academic/Nonprofit Terms; Industry Terms: Not Available to Industry
How to cite: pUC19_T2A-H2B-mCitrine_loxP-hPGK-BSD-loxP was a gift from Alexander Meissner (Addgene plasmid # 195503 ; http://n2t.net/addgene:195503 ; RRID:Addgene_195503)
